>Addgene plasmid #77708 | CROT gRNA (BRDN0001144889) | addgene full sequence | sequence record 188278 | Addgene Assembled Sequence
CCCGGGTGCAAAGATGGATAAAGTTTTAAACAGAGAGGAATCTTTGCAGCTAATGGACCTTCTAGGTCTT
GAAAGGAGTGGGAATTGGCTCCGGTGCCCGTCAGTGGGCAGAGCGCACATCGCCCACAGTCCCCGAGAAG
TTGGGGGGAGGGGTCGGCAATTGATCCGGTGCCTAGAGAAGGTGGCGCGGGGTAAACTGGGAAAGTGATG
TCGTGTACTGGCTCCGCCTTTTTCCCGAGGGTGGGGGAGAACCGTATATAAGTGCAGTAGTCGCCGTGAA
CGTTCTTTTTCGCAACGGGTTTGCCGCCAGAACACAGGTAAGTGCCGTGTGTGGTTCCCGCGGGCCTGGC
CTCTTTACGGGTTATGGCCCTTGCGTGCCTTGAATTACTTCCACCTGGCTGCAGTACGTGATTCTTGATC
CCGAGCTTCGGGTTGGAAGTGGGTGGGAGAGTTCGAGGCCTTGCGCTTAAGGAGCCCCTTCGCCTCGTGC
TTGAGTTGAGGCCTGGCCTGGGCGCTGGGGCCGCCGCGTGCGAATCTGGTGGCACCTTCGCGCCTGTCTC
GCTGCTTTCGATAAGTCTCTAGCCATTTAAAATTTTTGATGACCTGCTGCGACGCTTTTTTTCTGGCAAG
ATAGTCTTGTAAATGCGGGCCAAGATCTGCACACTGGTATTTCGGTTTTTGGGGCCGCGGGCGGCGACGG
GGCCCGTGCGTCCCAGCGCACATGTTCGGCGAGGCGGGGCCTGCGAGCGCGGCCACCGAGAATCGGACGG
GGGTAGTCTCAAGCTGGCCGGCCTGCTCTGGTGCCTGGCCTCGCGCCGCCGTGTATCGCCCCGCCCTGGG
CGGCAAGGCTGGCCCGGTCGGCACCAGTTGCGTGAGCGGAAAGATGGCCGCTTCCCGGCCCTGCTGCAGG
GAGCTCAAAATGGAGGACGCGGCGCTCGGGAGAGCGGGCGGGTGAGTCACCCACACAAAGGAAAAGGGCC
TTTCCGTCCTCAGCCGTCGCTTCATGTGACTCCACGGAGTACCGGGCGCCGTCCAGGCACCTCGATTAGT
TCTCGAGCTTTTGGAGTACGTCGTCTTTAGGTTGGGGGGAGGGGTTTTATGCGATGGAGTTTCCCCACAC
TGAGTGGGTGGAGACTGAAGTTAGGCCAGCTTGGCACTTGATGTAATTCTCCTTGGAATTTGCCCTTTTT
GAGTTTGGATCTTGGTTCATTCTCAAGCCTCAGACAGTGGTTCAAAGTTTTTTTCTTCCATTTCAGGTGT
CGTGACGTACGGCCACCATGACCGAGTACAAGCCCACGGTGCGCCTCGCCACCCGCGACGACGTCCCCAG
GGCCGTACGCACCCTCGCCGCCGCGTTCGCCGACTACCCCGCCACGCGCCACACCGTCGATCCGGACCGC
CACATCGAGCGGGTCACCGAGCTGCAAGAACTCTTCCTCACGCGCGTCGGGCTCGACATCGGCAAGGTGT
GGGTCGCGGACGACGGCGCCGCCGTGGCGGTCTGGACCACGCCGGAGAGCGTCGAAGCGGGGGCGGTGTT
CGCCGAGATCGGCCCGCGCATGGCCGAGTTGAGCGGTTCCCGGCTGGCCGCGCAGCAACAGATGGAAGGC
CTCCTGGCGCCGCACCGGCCCAAGGAGCCCGCGTGGTTCCTGGCCACCGTCGGAGTCTCGCCCGACCACC
AGGGCAAGGGTCTGGGCAGCGCCGTCGTGCTCCCCGGAGTGGAGGCGGCCGAGCGCGCCGGGGTGCCCGC
CTTCCTGGAGACCTCCGCGCCCCGCAACCTCCCCTTCTACGAGCGGCTCGGCTTCACCGTCACCGCCGAC
GTCGAGGTGCCCGAAGGACCGCGCACCTGGTGCATGACCCGCAAGCCCGGTGCCTGAACGCGTTAAGTCG
ACAATCAACCTCTGGATTACAAAATTTGTGAAAGATTGACTGGTATTCTTAACTATGTTGCTCCTTTTAC
GCTATGTGGATACGCTGCTTTAATGCCTTTGTATCATGCTATTGCTTCCCGTATGGCTTTCATTTTCTCC
TCCTTGTATAAATCCTGGTTGCTGTCTCTTTATGAGGAGTTGTGGCCCGTTGTCAGGCAACGTGGCGTGG
TGTGCACTGTGTTTGCTGACGCAACCCCCACTGGTTGGGGCATTGCCACCACCTGTCAGCTCCTTTCCGG
GACTTTCGCTTTCCCCCTCCCTATTGCCACGGCGGAACTCATCGCCGCCTGCCTTGCCCGCTGCTGGACA
GGGGCTCGGCTGTTGGGCACTGACAATTCCGTGGTGTTGTCGGGGAAATCATCGTCCTTTCCTTGGCTGC
TCGCCTGTGTTGCCACCTGGATTCTGCGCGGGACGTCCTTCTGCTACGTCCCTTCGGCCCTCAATCCAGC
GGACCTTCCTTCCCGCGGCCTGCTGCCGGCTCTGCGGCCTCTTCCGCGTCTTCGCCTTCGCCCTCAGACG
AGTCGGATCTCCCTTTGGGCCGCCTCCCCGCGTCGACTTTAAGACCAATGACTTACAAGGCAGCTGTAGA
TCTTAGCCACTTTTTAAAAGAAAAGGGGGGACTGGAAGGGCTAATTCACTCCCAACGAAGACAAGATCTG
CTTTTTGCTTGTACTGGGTCTCTCTGGTTAGACCAGATCTGAGCCTGGGAGCTCTCTGGCTAACTAGGGA
ACCCACTGCTTAAGCCTCAATAAAGCTTGCCTTGAGTGCTTCAAGTAGTGTGTGCCCGTCTGTTGTGTGA
CTCTGGTAACTAGAGATCCCTCAGACCCTTTTAGTCAGTGTGGAAAATCTCTAGCAGTACGTATAGTAGT
TCATGTCATCTTATTATTCAGTATTTATAACTTGCAAAGAAATGAATATCAGAGAGTGAGAGGAACTTGT
TTATTGCAGCTTATAATGGTTACAAATAAAGCAATAGCATCACAAATTTCACAAATAAAGCATTTTTTTC
ACTGCATTCTAGTTGTGGTTTGTCCAAACTCATCAATGTATCTTATCATGTCTGGCTCTAGCTATCCCGC
CCCTAACTCCGCCCATCCCGCCCCTAACTCCGCCCAGTTCCGCCCATTCTCCGCCCCATGGCTGACTAAT
TTTTTTTATTTATGCAGAGGCCGAGGCCGCCTCGGCCTCTGAGCTATTCCAGAAGTAGTGAGGAGGCTTT
TTTGGAGGCCTAGGGACGTACCCAATTCGCCCTATAGTGAGTCGTATTACGCGCGCTCACTGGCCGTCGT
TTTACAACGTCGTGACTGGGAAAACCCTGGCGTTACCCAACTTAATCGCCTTGCAGCACATCCCCCTTTC
GCCAGCTGGCGTAATAGCGAAGAGGCCCGCACCGATCGCCCTTCCCAACAGTTGCGCAGCCTGAATGGCG
AATGGG
[124 nt withheld, positions 3367-3490]
C
[91 nt withheld, positions 3492-3582]
A
[49 nt withheld, positions 3584-3632]
CCTTTGACGTTGGAGTCCACGTTCTTT
[37 nt withheld, positions 3660-3696]
ACCCTATCTCGGTCTATTCTTTTGATTTATAAGGGATTTTGCCGATTTCGGCCTATTGGTTAAAAAATGA
GCTGATTTAACAAAAATTTAACGCGAATTTTAACAAAATATTAACGCTTACAATTTAGGTGGCACTTTTC
GGGGAAATGTGCGCGGAACCCCTATTTGTTTATTTTTCTAAATACATTCAAATATGTATCCGCTCATGAG
ACAATAACCCTGATAAATGCTTCAATAATATTGAAAAAGGAAGAGTATGAGTATTCAACATTTCCGTGTC
GCCCTTATTCCCTTTTTTGCGGCATTTTGCCTTCCTGTTTTTGCTCACCCAGAAACGCTGGTGAAAGTAA
AAGATGCTGAAGATCAGTTGGGTGCACGAGTGGGTTACATCGAACTGGATCTCAACAGCGGTAAGATCCT
TGAGAGTTTTCGCCCCGAAGAACGTTTTCCAATGATGAGCACTTTTAAAGTTCTGCTATGTGGCGCGGTA
TTATCCCGTATTGACGCCGGGCAAGAGCAACTCGGTCGCCGCATACACTATTCTCAGAATGACTTGGTTG
AGTACTCACCAGTCACAGAAAAGCATCTTACGGATGGCATGACAGTAAGAGAATTATGCAGTGCTGCCAT
AACCATGAGTGATAACACTGCGGCCAACTTACTTCTGACAACGATCGGAGGACCGAAGGAGCTAACCGCT
TTTTTGCACAACATGGGGGATCATGTAACTCGCCTTGATCGTTGGGAACCGGAGCTGAATGAAGCCATAC
CAAACGACGAGCGTGACACCACGATGCCTGTAGCAATGGCAACAACGTTGCGCAAACTATTAACTGGCGA
ACTACTTACTCTAGCTTCCCGGCAACAATTAATAGACTGGATGGAGGCGGATAAAGTTGCAGGACCACTT
CTGCGCTCGGCCCTTCCGGCTGGCTGGTTTATTGCTGATAAATCTGGAGCCGGTGAGCGTGGGTCTCGCG
GTATCATTGCAGCACTGGGGCCAGATGGTAAGCCCTCCCGTATCGTAGTTATCTACACGACGGGGAGTCA
GGCAACTATGGATGAACGAAATAGACAGATCGCTGAGATAGGTGCCTCACTGATTAAGCATTGGTAACTG
TCAGACCAAGTTTACTCATATATACTTTAGATTGATTTAAAACTTCATTTTTAATTTAAAAGGATCTAGG
TGAAGATCCTTTTTGATAATCTCATGACCAAAATCCCTTAACGTGAGTTTTCGTTCCACTGAGCGTCAGA
CCCCGTAGAAAAGATCAAAGGATCTTCTTGAGATCCTTTTTTTCTGCGCGTAATCTGCTGCTTGCAAACA
AAAAAACCACCGCTACCAGCGGTGGTTTGTTTGCCGGATCAAGAGCTACCAACTCTTTTTCCGAAGGTAA
CTGGCTTCAGCAGAGCGCAGATACCAAATACTGTTCTTCTAGTGTAGCCGTAGTTAGGCCACCACTTCAA
GAACTCTGTAGCACCGCCTACATACCTCGCTCTGCTAATCCTGTTACCAGTGGCTGCTGCCAGTGGCGAT
AAGTCGTGTCTTACCGGGTTGGACTCAAGACGATAGTTACCGGATAAGGCGCAGCGGTCGGGCTGAACGG
GGGGTTCGTGCACACAGCCCAGCTTGGAGCGAACGACCTACACCGAACTGAGATACCTACAGCGTGAGCT
ATGAGAAAGCGCCACGCTTCCCGAAGGGAGAAAGGCGGACAGGTATCCGGTAAGCGGCAGGGTCGGAACA
GGAGAGCGCACGAGGGAGCTTCCAGGGGGAAACGCCTGGTATCTTTATAGTCCTGTCGGGTTTCGCCACC
TCTGACTTGAGCGTCGATTTTTGTGATGCTCGTCAGGGGGGCGGAGCCTATGGAAAAACGCCAGCAACGC
GGCCTTTTTACGGTTCCTGGCCTTTTGCTGGCCTTTTGCTCACATGTTCTTTCCTGCGTTATCCCCTGAT
TCTGTGGATAACCGTATTACCGCCTTTGAGTGAGCTGATACCGCTCGCCGCAGCCGAACGACCGAGCGCA
GCGAGTCAGTGAGCGAGGAAGCGGAAGAGCGCCCAATACGCAAACCGCCTCTCCCCGCGCGTTGGCCGAT
TCATTAATGCAGCTGGCACGACAGGTTTCCCGACTGGAAAGCGGGCAGTGAGCGCAACGCAATTAATGTG
AGTTAGCTCACTCATTAGGCACCCCAGGCTTTACACTTTATGCTTCCGGCTCGTATGTTGTGTGGAATTG
TGAGCGGATAACAATTTCACACAGGAAACAGCTATGACCATGATTACGCCAAGCGCGCAATTAACCCTCA
CTAAAGGGAACAAAAGCTGGAGCTGCAAGCTTAATGTAGTCTTATGCAATACTCTTGTAGTCTTGCAACA
TGGTAACGATGAGTTAGCAACATGCCTTACAAGGAGAGAAAAAGCACCGTGCATGCCGATTGGTGGAAGT
AAGGTGGTACGATCGTGCCTTATTAGGAAGGCAACAGACGGGTCTGACATGGATTGGACGAACCACTGAA
TTGCCGCATTGCAGAGATATTGTATTTAAGTGCCTAGCTCGATACATAAACGGGTCTCTCTGGTTAGACC
AGATCTGAGCCTGGGAGCTCTCTGGCTAACTAGGGAACCCACTGCTTAAGCCTCAATAAAGCTTGCCTTG
AGTGCTTCAAGTAGTGTGTGCCCGTCTGTTGTGTGACTCTGGTAACTAGAGATCCCTCAGACCCTTTTAG
TCAGTGTGGAAAATCTCTAGCAGTGGCGCCCGAACAGGGACTTGAAAGCGAAAGGGAAACCAGAGGAGCT
CTCTCGACGCAGGACTCGGCTTGCTGAAGCGCGCACGGCAAGAGGCGAGGGGCGGCGACTGGTGAGTACG
CCAAAAATTTTGACTAGCGGAGGCTAGAAGGAGAGAGATGGGTGCGAGAGCGTCAGTATTAAGCGGGGGA
GAATTAGATCGCGATGGGAAAAAATTCGGTTAAGGCCAGGGGGAAAGAAAAAATATAAATTAAAACATAT
AGTATGGGCAAGCAGGGAGCTAGAACGATTCGCAGTTAATCCTGGCCTGTTAGAAACATCAGAAGGCTGT
AGACAAATACTGGGACAGCTACAACCATCCCTTCAGACAGGATCAGAAGAACTTAGATCATTATATAATA
CAGTAGCAACCCTCTATTGTGTGCATCAAAGGATAGAGATAAAAGACACCAAGGAAGCTTTAGACAAGAT
AGAGGAAGAGCAAAACAAAAGTAAGACCACCGCACAGCAAGCGGCCGCTGATCTTCAGACCTGGAGGAGG
AGATATGAGGGACAATTGGAGAAGTGAATTATATAAATATAAAGTAGTAAAAATTGAACCATTAGGAGTA
GCACCCACCAAGGCAAAGAGAAGAGTGGTGCAGAGAGAAAAAAGAGCAGTGGGAATAGGAGCTTTGTTCC
TTGGGTTCTTGGGAGCAGCAGGAAGCACTATGGGCGCAGCGTCAATGACGCTGACGGTACAGGCCAGACA
ATTATTGTCTGGTATAGTGCAGCAGCAGAACAATTTGCTGAGGGCTATTGAGGCGCAACAGCATCTGTTG
CAACTCACAGTCTGGGGCATCAAGCAGCTCCAGGCAAGAATCCTGGCTGTGGAAAGATACCTAAAGGATC
AACAGCTCCTGGGGATTTGGGGTTGCTCTGGAAAACTCATTTGCACCACTGCTGTGCCTTGGAATGCTAG
TTGGAGTAATAAATCTCTGGAACAGATTTGGAATCACACGACCTGGATGGAGTGGGACAGAGAAATTAAC
AATTACACAAGCTTAATACACTCCTTAATTGAAGAATCGCAAAACCAGCAAGAAAAGAATGAACAAGAAT
TATTGGAATTAGATAAATGGGCAAGTTTGTGGAATTGGTTTAACATAACAAATTGGCTGTGGTATATAAA
ATTATTCATAATGATAGTAGGAGGCTTGGTAGGTTTAAGAATAGTTTTTGCTGTACTTTCTATAGTGAAT
AGAGTTAGGCAGGGATATTCACCATTATCGTTTCAGACCCACCTCCCAACCCCGAGGGGACCCAGAGAGG
GCCTATTTCCCATGATTCCTTCATATTTGCATATACGATACAAGGCTGTTAGAGAGATAATTAGAATTAA
TTTGACTGTAAACACAAAGATATTAGTACAAAATACGTGACGTAGAAAGTAATAATTTCTTGGGTAGTTT
GCAGTTTTAAAATTATGTTTTAAAATGGACTATCATATGCTTACCGTAACTTGAAAGTATTTCGATTTCT
TGGCTTTATATATCTTGTGGAAAGGACGAAACACCGCTCGACACAGCACTACAATGGTTTTAGAGCTAGA
AATAGCAAGTTAAAATAAGGCTAGTCCGTTATCAACTTGAAAAAGTGGCACCGAGTCGGTGCTTTTTTAA
GCTTGGCGTAACTAGATCTTGAGACAAATGGCAGTATTCATCCACAATTTTAAAAGAAAAGGGGGGATTG
GGGGGTACAGTGCAGGGGAAAGAATAGTAGACATAATAGCAACAGACATACAAACTAAAGAATTACAAAA
ACAAATTACAAAAATTCAAAATTTTCGGGTTTATTACAGGGACAGCAGAGATCCACTTTGGCGCCGGCTC
GAGGGGG
Features (pLannotate 1.2.2; 29 found; start..end, strand, type, name):
     14..80      +  CDS            small t antigen (fragment): SV40 (simian virus 40) small t antigen
    106..317     +  promoter       EF-1α core promoter: core promoter for human elongation factor EF-1α
    318..1256    +  intron         EF-1α intron A: intron upstream of the start codon of human EF-1α
   1278..1877    +  CDS            PuroR (fragment): puromycin N-acetyltransferase; pac from Streptomyces; confers resistance to puromycin
   1893..2481    +  misc_feature   WPRE: woodchuck hepatitis virus posttranscriptional regulatory element
   2532..2551    +  misc_feature   cPPT/CTS (fragment): central polypurine tract and central termination sequence of HIV-1
   2553..2786    +  LTR            3' LTR (ΔU3): self-inactivating 3' long terminal repeat (LTR) from HIV-1
   2864..2985    +  polyA_signal   SV40 poly(A) signal: SV40 polyadenylation signal
   3025..3160    +  rep_origin     SV40 ori: SV40 origin of replication
   3181..3199    -  promoter       T7 promoter: promoter for bacteriophage T7 RNA polymerase
   3207..3362    +  CDS            lacZα (fragment): LacZα fragment of β-galactosidase; lacZ fragment
   3367..3795    +  rep_origin     f1 ori (sequence partly withheld): f1 bacteriophage origin of replication; arrow indicates direction of (+) strand synthesis
   3848..3952    +  promoter       AmpR promoter: bla
   3953..4813    +  CDS            AmpR: β-lactamase; bla; confers resistance to ampicillin, carbenicillin, and related antibiotics
   4984..5572    +  rep_origin     ori: high-copy-number ColE1/pMB1/pBR322/pUC origin of replication
   5755..5847    +  CDS            lacI (fragment): lac repressor; lacI; The lac repressor binds to the lac operator to inhibit transcription in E. coli. This inhibition can be relieved by adding lactose or isopropyl-β-D-thiogalactopyranoside (IPTG).
   5860..5881    +  protein_bind   CAP binding site: CAP binding activates transcription in the presence of cAMP. E. coli catabolite activator protein
   5896..5926    +  promoter       lac promoter: promoter for the E. coli lac operon
   5934..5950    +  protein_bind   lac operator: The lac repressor binds to the lac operator to inhibit transcription in E. coli. This inhibition can be relieved by adding lactose or isopropyl-β-D-thiogalactopyranoside (IPTG). lac repressor encoded by lacI
   5995..6013    +  promoter       T3 promoter: promoter for bacteriophage T3 RNA polymerase
   6041..6267    +  promoter       RSV promoter: Rous sarcoma virus enhancer/promoter
   6268..6448    +  LTR            5' LTR (truncated): truncated 5' long terminal repeat (LTR) from HIV-1
   6495..6620    +  misc_feature   HIV-1 Ψ: packaging signal of human immunodeficiency virus type 1
   6604..6967    +  CDS            HIV-1 gag (fragment): gag protein from human immunodeficiency virus 1; gag
   7113..7346    +  misc_feature   RRE: The Rev response element (RRE) of HIV-1 allows for Rev-dependent mRNA export from the nucleus to the cytoplasm.
   7723..7749    +  CDS            Rev (fragment): human immunodeficiency virus 1 (HIV-1) Rev protein; rev; enhances nuclear export of unspliced and incompletely spliced viral mRNAs
   7753..7993    +  promoter       U6 promoter: RNA polymerase III promoter for human U6 snRNA
   8023..8098    +  misc_RNA       gRNA scaffold: guide RNA scaffold for the Streptococcus pyogenes CRISPR/Cas9 system
   8154..8271    +  misc_feature   cPPT/CTS: central polypurine tract and central termination sequence of HIV-1
