[The description below was written by a language model from this plasmid's Addgene catalogue record and pLannotate feature annotations shown in this document.]
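Description:
CROT gRNA (BRDN0001144889) is a third-generation lentiviral guide RNA plasmid built on the lentiGuide-Puro backbone and designed to target human CROT. It carries one member of a human kinome CRISPR guide collection. In bacteria the 8.3 kb plasmid is maintained at high copy through a ColE1/pUC-type origin and selected with ampicillin via the β-lactamase gene. An f1 origin, remnants of the lac region and T7/T3 promoters are also present in the backbone.

The lentiviral transfer cassette begins with an RSV promoter fused to a truncated HIV-1 5' LTR, which makes genomic RNA production in packaging cells independent of Tat. It is followed by the Ψ packaging signal with a partial gag sequence and by the Rev response element for nuclear export of the unspliced genome. Downstream, a human U6 RNA polymerase III promoter drives the CROT-specific spacer joined to the Streptococcus pyogenes Cas9 guide RNA scaffold. After a cPPT/CTS element, which aids nuclear import of the provirus, an EF-1α core promoter with its intron A expresses puromycin N-acetyltransferase for selection of transduced mammalian cells. A WPRE enhances expression of this transcript. The cassette ends in a ΔU3 self-inactivating 3' LTR, with an SV40 polyadenylation signal and SV40 origin lying beyond it.

The plasmid does not encode Cas9, so it is meant to be used with a separate Cas9 lentivector or in cells that already express Cas9. In that setting it directs cleavage and knockout of CROT; the guide was designed against two CROT reference transcripts.
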