Addgene plasmid #77708: CROT gRNA (BRDN0001144889)
Purpose: 3rd generation lentiviral gRNA plasmid targeting human CROT
Depositing lab: John Doench & David Root. Depositing organization: Broad Institute. Publication: Optimized sgRNA design to maximize activity and minimize off-target effects of CRISPR-Cas9. Doench JG, Fusi N, Sullender M, Hegde M, Vaimberg EW, Donovan KF, Smith I, Tothova Z, Wilen C, Orchard R, Virgin HW, Listgarten J, Root DE. Nat Biotechnol. 2016 Jan 18. doi: 10.1038/nbt.3437. PubMed 26780180.
Backbone
  Vector backbone: lentiGuide-Puro
  Backbone manufacturer: Zhang Lab (Addgene plasmid # 52963)
  Vector type: Mammalian Expression, Lentiviral, CRISPR
  Selectable markers: Puromycin
Growth in bacteria
  Bacterial resistance: Ampicillin, 100 μg/mL
  Growth temperature: 37°C
  Growth strain: DH5alpha
  Copy number: High Copy
Gene/Insert
  Gene/Insert name: CROT (alt names: CROT; NM_001143935.1)
  gRNA/shRNA sequence: CTCGACACAGCACTACAATG
  Species: H. sapiens (human)
  Entrez Gene: CROT (a.k.a. COT)
  Promoter: hU6
  Cloning method: Unknown
  Sequencing primers: 5′ U6-F; 3′ pS2-R
Terms and licenses: Academic/Nonprofit Terms; Industry Terms: Not Available to Industry
Depositor comments: The gRNA was designed to target the following Genbank reference sequence(s): NM_001143935.1,NM_021151.3. Note that this plasmid does NOT contain Cas9. It should be used in conjunction with lentiCas9-Blast (Addgene #52962) or otherwise with cell lines already expressing Cas9. Browse the full kinome gRNA library at http://www.addgene.org/pooled-library/broadgpp-human-kinome/ or visit http://www.broadinstitute.org/rnai/public/ for detailed protocols and information.
How to cite: CROT gRNA (BRDN0001144889) was a gift from John Doench & David Root (Addgene plasmid # 77708 ; http://n2t.net/addgene:77708 ; RRID:Addgene_77708)
