>Addgene plasmid #77708 | CROT gRNA (BRDN0001144889) | depositor partial sequence | sequence record 145168 | Target Sequence
CTCGACACAGCACTACAATG
