>Addgene plasmid #77708 | CROT gRNA (BRDN0001144889) | addgene partial sequence | sequence record 188277 | hU6-F
GTAGAAAGTAATAATTTCTTGGGTAGTTTGCNGTTTTAAAATTATGTTTTAAAATGGACTATCATATGCT
TACCGTAACTTGAAAGTATTTCGATTTCTTGGCTTTATATATCTTGTGGAAAGGACGAAACACCGCTCGA
CACAGCACTACAATGGTTTTAGAGCTAGAAATAGCAAGTTAAAATAAGGCTAGTCCGTTATCAACTTGAA
AAAGTGGCACCGAGTCGGTGCTTTTTTAAGCTTGGCGTAACTAGATCTTGAGACAAATGGCAGTATTCAT
CCACAATTTTAAAAGAAAAGGGGGGATTGGGGGGTACAGTGCAGGGGAAAGAATAGTAGACATAATAGCA
ACAGACATACAAACTAAAGAATTACAAAAACAAATTACAAAAATTCAAAATTTTCGGGTTTATTACAGGG
ACAGCAGAGATCCACTTTGGCGCCGGCTCGAGGGGGCCCGGGTGCAAAGATGGATAAAGTTTTAAACAGA
GAGGAATCTTTGCAGCTAATGGACCTTCTAGGTCTTGAAAGGAGTGGGAATTGGCTCCGGTGCCCGTCAG
TGGGCAGAGC
